Addgene plasmid #232882: pML104-HIS3-3
Purpose: Plasmid expressing Cas9 and gRNA AAACCTTTTTACTCCACGCA which targets the HIS3 gene.
Depositing lab: Jolanda Van Leeuwen. Depositing organization: University of Massachusetts, Worcester. Publication: The modifiers that cause changes in gene essentiality. Batte A, Bosch-Guiteras N, Pons C, Ota M, Lopes M, Sharma S, Tellini N, Paltenghi C, Conti M, Kan KT, Ho UL, Wiederkehr M, Barraud J, Ashe M, Aloy P, Liti G, Chabes A, Parts L, van Leeuwen J. Cell Syst. 2026 Mar 2:101515. doi: 10.1016/j.cels.2025.101515. PubMed 41775267.
Backbone
  Vector backbone: pML104
  Backbone manufacturer: Laughery et al, 2015, Yeast
  Backbone size w/o insert (bp): 11240
  Vector type: Yeast Expression, CRISPR
  Selectable markers: URA3
Growth in bacteria
  Bacterial resistance: Ampicillin, 100 μg/mL
  Growth temperature: 37°C
  Growth strain: DH5alpha
  Copy number: High Copy
Gene/Insert
  Gene/Insert name: HIS3 gRNA (alt name: YOR202W)
  gRNA/shRNA sequence: AAACCTTTTTACTCCACGCA
  Species: S. cerevisiae (budding yeast)
  Insert size (bp): 33
  Entrez Gene: HIS3 (a.k.a. YOR202W, HIS10, HIS8)
  Promoter: snR52
  Cloning method: Restriction Enzyme; 5′ cloning site SwaI (destroyed during cloning); 3′ cloning site BclI (destroyed during cloning)
Terms and licenses: Academic/Nonprofit Terms; Industry Terms: Not Available to Industry
How to cite: pML104-HIS3-3 was a gift from Jolanda Van Leeuwen (Addgene plasmid # 232882 ; http://n2t.net/addgene:232882 ; RRID:Addgene_232882)
