[The description below was written by a language model from this plasmid's Addgene catalogue record and pLannotate feature annotations shown in this document.]
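Description:
pML104-HIS3-3 is a yeast CRISPR/Cas9 plasmid built on the pML104 backbone, a roughly 11.2 kb E. coli–S. cerevisiae shuttle vector that delivers both Cas9 and a single guide RNA from one episome. In bacteria it is maintained at high copy through a ColE1/pUC-type origin and selected with ampicillin via the β-lactamase gene. In budding yeast it replicates from the 2μ origin and is selected through the URA3 auxotrophic marker, which is driven by its own promoter. Because URA3 can be counterselected with 5-fluoroorotic acid, the plasmid can be removed from cells once editing is complete. Remnants of a pBluescript-style backbone are also annotated, including an f1 origin, T7 and T3 promoters, a lacZα fragment and lac regulatory elements.

The payload consists of two expression units. Streptococcus pyogenes Cas9 is transcribed from the strong constitutive TDH3 (GAP) promoter and terminated by the ADH1 terminator; its coding sequence spans the numbering origin of the circular record. On the opposite strand, the RNA polymerase III SNR52 promoter drives a 20-nucleotide guide fused to the S. pyogenes gRNA scaffold, ending at the SUP4 tRNA terminator. The guide was inserted as a short oligonucleotide duplex between SwaI and BclI sites, both of which were destroyed in cloning. The annotation software labels it as a small HIS3 fragment, consistent with its target, the S. cerevisiae HIS3 gene (YOR202W), which encodes imidazoleglycerol-phosphate dehydratase. The plasmid is used to direct Cas9 cleavage at the HIS3 locus in yeast. The "-3" suffix suggests it may be one of several HIS3 guides, though the record does not say so, nor does it specify any repair template or intended edit.
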