Features (pLannotate 1.2.2; 25 found; start..end, strand, type, name):
   1798..1985    +  terminator     ADH1 terminator: S. cerevisiae ADH1; transcription terminator for the S. cerevisiae alcohol dehydrogenase 1 (ADH1) gene
   2103..2122    -  terminator     SUP4 terminator: transcription terminator for the S. cerevisiae SUP4 tRNA gene
   2127..2201    -  misc_RNA       gRNA scaffold: guide RNA scaffold for the Streptococcus pyogenes CRISPR/Cas9 system
   2202..2222    +  CDS            HIS3 (fragment): imidazoleglycerol-phosphate dehydratase, required for histidine biosynthesis; S. cerevisiae HIS3; yeast auxotrophic marker
   2222..2490    -  promoter       SNR52 promoter: promoter for the S. cerevisiae small nucleolar RNA gene SNR52
   2521..2539    -  promoter       T3 promoter: promoter for bacteriophage T3 RNA polymerase
   2582..2604    -  protein_bind   lac operator (fragment): The lac repressor binds to the lac operator to inhibit transcription in E. coli. This inhibition can be relieved by adding lactose or isopropyl-β-D-thiogalactopyranoside (IPTG). lac repressor encoded by lacI
   2608..2638    -  promoter       lac promoter: promoter for the E. coli lac operon
   2653..2674    -  protein_bind   CAP binding site: CAP binding activates transcription in the presence of cAMP. E. coli catabolite activator protein
   2687..2779    -  CDS            lacI (fragment): lac repressor; lacI; The lac repressor binds to the lac operator to inhibit transcription in E. coli. This inhibition can be relieved by adding lactose or isopropyl-β-D-thiogalactopyranoside (IPTG).
   2962..3550    -  rep_origin     ori: high-copy-number ColE1/pMB1/pBR322/pUC origin of replication
   3721..4581    -  CDS            AmpR: β-lactamase; bla; confers resistance to ampicillin, carbenicillin, and related antibiotics
   4582..4686    -  promoter       AmpR promoter: bla
   4713..6055    -  rep_origin     2μ ori: yeast 2μ plasmid origin of replication
   6123..6158    +  CDS            rop (fragment): Rop protein, which maintains plasmids at low copy number; rop
   6260..6309    +  misc_feature   bom (fragment): basis of mobility region from pBR322
   6317..6532    +  promoter       URA3 promoter: S. cerevisiae URA3
   6533..7336    +  CDS            URA3: orotidine-5'-phosphate decarboxylase, required for uracil biosynthesis; S. cerevisiae URA3; yeast auxotrophic marker, counterselectable with 5-fluoroorotic acid (5-FOA)
   7415..7466    +  misc_feature   bom (fragment): basis of mobility region from pBR322
   7494..7922    -  rep_origin     f1 ori (sequence partly withheld): f1 bacteriophage origin of replication; arrow indicates direction of (+) strand synthesis
   7926..8081    -  CDS            lacZα (fragment): LacZα fragment of β-galactosidase; lacZ fragment
   8089..8107    +  promoter       T7 promoter: promoter for bacteriophage T7 RNA polymerase
   8116..8169    -  misc_feature   MCS (fragment): pBluescript multiple cloning site
   8194..8860    +  promoter       GAP promoter: S. cerevisiae TDH3; promoter for glyceraldehyde-3-phosphate dehydrogenase
   8895..1740    +  CDS            cas9 (across the origin): CAS9_STRP1 - Also known as csn1 From Streptococcus pyogenes serotype M1.
>Addgene plasmid #232882 | pML104-HIS3-3 | addgene full sequence | sequence record 462144 | Addgene NGS Result
AAGGAGCTCGGGTCACAGATCCTTAAAGAGCACCCGGTGGAAAACACCCAGCTTCAGAATGAGAAGCTCT
ATCTGTACTACCTTCAAAATGGACGCGATATGTATGTGGACCAAGAGCTTGATATCAACAGGCTCTCAGA
CTACGACGTGGACCACATCGTCCCTCAGAGCTTCCTCAAAGACGACTCAATTGACAATAAGGTGCTGACT
CGCTCAGACAAGAACCGGGGAAAGTCAGATAACGTGCCCTCAGAGGAAGTCGTGAAAAAGATGAAGAACT
ATTGGCGCCAGCTTCTGAACGCAAAGCTAATCACTCAGCGGAAGTTCGACAATCTCACTAAGGCTGAGAG
GGGCGGACTGAGCGAACTGGACAAAGCAGGATTCATTAAACGGCAACTTGTGGAGACTCGGCAGATTACT
AAACATGTAGCCCAAATCCTTGACTCACGCATGAATACCAAGTACGACGAAAACGACAAACTTATCCGCG
AGGTGAAGGTGATTACCCTGAAGTCCAAGCTGGTCAGCGATTTCAGAAAGGACTTTCAATTCTACAAAGT
GCGGGAGATCAATAACTATCATCATGCTCATGACGCATATCTGAATGCCGTGGTGGGAACCGCCCTAATC
AAGAAGTACCCAAAGCTGGAAAGCGAGTTCGTGTACGGAGACTACAAGGTCTACGACGTGCGCAAGATGA
TTGCCAAATCTGAGCAGGAGATCGGAAAGGCCACCGCAAAGTACTTCTTCTACAGCAACATCATGAATTT
CTTCAAGACCGAAATCACCCTTGCAAACGGTGAGATCCGGAAGAGGCCGCTCATCGAGACTAATGGGGAG
ACTGGCGAAATCGTGTGGGACAAGGGCAGAGATTTCGCTACCGTGCGCAAAGTGCTTTCTATGCCTCAAG
TGAACATCGTGAAGAAAACCGAGGTGCAAACCGGAGGCTTTTCTAAGGAATCAATCCTCCCCAAGCGCAA
CTCCGACAAGCTCATTGCAAGGAAGAAGGATTGGGACCCTAAGAAGTACGGCGGATTCGATTCACCAACT
GTGGCTTATTCTGTCCTGGTCGTGGCTAAGGTGGAAAAAGGAAAGTCTAAGAAGCTCAAGAGCGTGAAGG
AACTGCTGGGTATCACCATTATGGAGCGCAGCTCCTTCGAGAAGAACCCAATTGACTTTCTCGAAGCCAA
AGGTTACAAGGAAGTCAAGAAGGACCTTATCATCAAGCTCCCAAAGTATAGCCTGTTCGAACTGGAGAAT
GGGCGGAAGCGGATGCTCGCCTCCGCTGGCGAACTTCAGAAGGGTAATGAGCTGGCTCTCCCCTCCAAGT
ACGTGAATTTCCTCTACCTTGCAAGCCATTACGAGAAGCTGAAGGGGAGCCCCGAGGACAACGAGCAAAA
GCAACTGTTTGTGGAGCAGCATAAGCATTATCTGGACGAGATCATTGAGCAGATTTCCGAGTTTTCTAAA
CGCGTCATTCTCGCTGATGCCAACCTCGATAAAGTCCTTAGCGCATACAATAAGCACAGAGACAAACCAA
TTCGGGAGCAGGCTGAGAATATCATCCACCTGTTCACCCTCACCAATCTTGGTGCCCCTGCCGCATTCAA
GTACTTCGACACCACCATCGACCGGAAACGCTATACCTCCACCAAAGAAGTGCTGGACGCCACCCTCATC
CACCAGAGCATCACCGGACTTTACGAAACTCGGATTGACCTCTCACAGCTCGGAGGGGATGAGGGAGCTC
CCAAGAAAAAGCGCAAGGTAGGTAGTTCCGGATCCTAGACTCTCGAGGCGAATTTCTTATGATTTATGAT
TTTTATTATTAAATAAGTTATAAAAAAAATAAGTGTATACAAATTTTAAAGTGACTCTTAGGTTTTAAAA
CGAAAATTCTTATTCTTGAGTAACTCTTTCCTGTAGGTCAGGTTGCTTTCTCAGGTATAGCATGAGGTCG
CTCTTATTGACCACACCTCTACCGGCATGCCGAGCAAATGCCTGCAAATCGCTCCCCATTTCTCTAGAGC
GGCCGTGGTATCGTTTAGATTGGCAATTACAGTGTCTTAGCTCACATGCTTATAACTAATTACATGACTC
GAAGACATAAAAAACAAAAAAAGCACCACCGACTCGGTGCCACTTTTTCAAGTTGATAACGGACTAGCCT
TATTTTAACTTGCTATTTCTAGCTCTAAAACTGCGTGGAGTAAAAAGGTTTGATCATTTATCTTTCACTG
CGGAGAAGTTTCGAACGCCGAAACATGCGCACCAACTTTCACTTCTACAGCGTTTGACCAAAATCTTTTG
AACAGAACATTGTAGGGTGTGAAAAAATGCGCACCTTTACCGCTAGCCCAAGAGGGCACTACAAAATCTA
GAGTTGTACTTCAAACGTACATGTAATCACCTTGTATATACTCGAAAGAAAACATCAAGTTTCTGTATAA
ATATGAGTGAAAGCATAATCATACATTATCTTTTCAAAGATTGTCCGCGGTGGAGCTCCAGCTTTTGTTC
CCTTTAGTGAGGGTTAATTGCGCGCTTGGCGTAATCATGGTCATAGCTGTTTCCTGTGTGAAATTGTTAT
CCGCTCACAATTCCACACAACATACGAGCCGGAAGCATAAAGTGTAAAGCCTGGGGTGCCTAATGAGTGA
GCTAACTCACATTAATTGCGTTGCGCTCACTGCCCGCTTTCCAGTCGGGAAACCTGTCGTGCCAGCTGCA
TTAATGAATCGGCCAACGCGCGGGGAGAGGCGGTTTGCGTATTGGGCGCTCTTCCGCTTCCTCGCTCACT
GACTCGCTGCGCTCGGTCGTTCGGCTGCGGCGAGCGGTATCAGCTCACTCAAAGGCGGTAATACGGTTAT
CCACAGAATCAGGGGATAACGCAGGAAAGAACATGTGAGCAAAAGGCCAGCAAAAGGCCAGGAACCGTAA
AAAGGCCGCGTTGCTGGCGTTTTTCCATAGGCTCCGCCCCCCTGACGAGCATCACAAAAATCGACGCTCA
AGTCAGAGGTGGCGAAACCCGACAGGACTATAAAGATACCAGGCGTTTCCCCCTGGAAGCTCCCTCGTGC
GCTCTCCTGTTCCGACCCTGCCGCTTACCGGATACCTGTCCGCCTTTCTCCCTTCGGGAAGCGTGGCGCT
TTCTCATAGCTCACGCTGTAGGTATCTCAGTTCGGTGTAGGTCGTTCGCTCCAAGCTGGGCTGTGTGCAC
GAACCCCCCGTTCAGCCCGACCGCTGCGCCTTATCCGGTAACTATCGTCTTGAGTCCAACCCGGTAAGAC
ACGACTTATCGCCACTGGCAGCAGCCACTGGTAACAGGATTAGCAGAGCGAGGTATGTAGGCGGTGCTAC
AGAGTTCTTGAAGTGGTGGCCTAACTACGGCTACACTAGAAGAACAGTATTTGGTATCTGCGCTCTGCTG
AAGCCAGTTACCTTCGGAAAAAGAGTTGGTAGCTCTTGATCCGGCAAACAAACCACCGCTGGTAGCGGTG
GTTTTTTTGTTTGCAAGCAGCAGATTACGCGCAGAAAAAAAGGATCTCAAGAAGATCCTTTGATCTTTTC
TACGGGGTCTGACGCTCAGTGGAACGAAAACTCACGTTAAGGGATTTTGGTCATGAGATTATCAAAAAGG
ATCTTCACCTAGATCCTTTTAAATTAAAAATGAAGTTTTAAATCAATCTAAAGTATATATGAGTAAACTT
GGTCTGACAGTTACCAATGCTTAATCAGTGAGGCACCTATCTCAGCGATCTGTCTATTTCGTTCATCCAT
AGTTGCCTGACTCCCCGTCGTGTAGATAACTACGATACGGGAGGGCTTACCATCTGGCCCCAGTGCTGCA
ATGATACCGCGAGACCCACGCTCACCGGCTCCAGATTTATCAGCAATAAACCAGCCAGCCGGAAGGGCCG
AGCGCAGAAGTGGTCCTGCAACTTTATCCGCCTCCATCCAGTCTATTAATTGTTGCCGGGAAGCTAGAGT
AAGTAGTTCGCCAGTTAATAGTTTGCGCAACGTTGTTGCCATTGCTACAGGCATCGTGGTGTCACGCTCG
TCGTTTGGTATGGCTTCATTCAGCTCCGGTTCCCAACGATCAAGGCGAGTTACATGATCCCCCATGTTGT
GCAAAAAAGCGGTTAGCTCCTTCGGTCCTCCGATCGTTGTCAGAAGTAAGTTGGCCGCAGTGTTATCACT
CATGGTTATGGCAGCACTGCATAATTCTCTTACTGTCATGCCATCCGTAAGATGCTTTTCTGTGACTGGT
GAGTACTCAACCAAGTCATTCTGAGAATAGTGTATGCGGCGACCGAGTTGCTCTTGCCCGGCGTCAATAC
GGGATAATACCGCGCCACATAGCAGAACTTTAAAAGTGCTCATCATTGGAAAACGTTCTTCGGGGCGAAA
ACTCTCAAGGATCTTACCGCTGTTGAGATCCAGTTCGATGTAACCCACTCGTGCACCCAACTGATCTTCA
GCATCTTTTACTTTCACCAGCGTTTCTGGGTGAGCAAAAACAGGAAGGCAAAATGCCGCAAAAAAGGGAA
TAAGGGCGACACGGAAATGTTGAATACTCATACTCTTCCTTTTTCAATATTATTGAAGCATTTATCAGGG
TTATTGTCTCATGAGCGGATACATATTTGAATGTATTTAGAAAAATAAACAAATAGGGGTTCCGCGCACA
TTTCCCCGAAAAGTGCCACCTGAACGAAGCATCTGTGCTTCATTTTGTAGAACAAAAATGCAACGCGAGA
GCGCTAATTTTTCAAACAAAGAATCTGAGCTGCATTTTTACAGAACAGAAATGCAACGCGAAAGCGCTAT
TTTACCAACGAAGAATCTGTGCTTCATTTTTGTAAAACAAAAATGCAACGCGAGAGCGCTAATTTTTCAA
ACAAAGAATCTGAGCTGCATTTTTACAGAACAGAAATGCAACGCGAGAGCGCTATTTTACCAACAAAGAA
TCTATACTTCTTTTTTGTTCTACAAAAATGCATCCCGAGAGCGCTATTTTTCTAACAAAGCATCTTAGAT
TACTTTTTTTCTCCTTTGTGCGCTCTATAATGCAGTCTCTTGATAACTTTTTGCACTGTAGGTCCGTTAA
GGTTAGAAGAAGGCTACTTTGGTGTCTATTTTCTCTTCCATAAAAAAAGCCTGACTCCACTTCCCGCGTT
TACTGATTACTAGCGAAGCTGCGGGTGCATTTTTTCAAGATAAAGGCATCCCCGATTATATTCTATACCG
ATGTGGATTGCGCATACTTTGTGAACAGAAAGTGATAGCGTTGATGATTCTTCATTGGTCAGAAAATTAT
GAACGGTTTCTTCTATTTTGTCTCTATATACTACGTATAGGAAATGTTTACATTTTCGTATTGTTTTCGA
TTCACTCTATGAATAGTTCTTACTACAATTTTTTTGTCTAAAGAGTAATACTAGAGATAAACATAAAAAA
TGTAGAGGTCGAGTTTAGATGCAAGTTCAAGGAGCGAAAGGTGGATGGGTAGGTTATATAGGGATATAGC
ACAGAGATATATAGCAAAGAGATACTTTTGAGCAATGTTTGTGGAAGCGGTATTCGCAATATTTTAGTAG
CTCGTTACAGTCCGGTGCGTTTTTGGTTTTTTGAAAGTGCGTCTTCAGAGCGCTTTTGGTTTTCAAAAGC
GCTCTGAAGTTCCTATACTTTCTAGAGAATAGGAACTTCGGAATAGGAACTTCAAAGCGTTTCCGAAAAC
GAGCGCTTCCGAAAATGCAACGCGAGCTGCGCACATACAGCTCACTGTTCACGTCGCACCTATATCTGCG
TGTTGCCTGTATATATATATACATGAGAAGAACGGCATAGTGCGTGTTTATGCTTAAATGCGTACTTATA
TGCGTCTATTTATGTAGGATGAAAGGTAGTCTAGTACCTCCTGTGATATTATCCCATTCCATGCGGGGTA
TCGTATGCTTCCTTCAGCACTACCCTTTAGCTGTTCTATATGCTGCCACTCCTCAATTGGATTAGTCTCA
TCCTTCAATGCTATCATTTCCTTTGATATTGGATCATACTAAGAAACCATTATTATCATGACATTAACCT
ATAAAAATAGGCGTATCACGAGGCCCTTTCGTCTCGCGCGTTTCGGTGATGACGGTGAAAACCTCTGACA
CATGCAGCTCCCGGAGACGGTCACAGCTTGTCTGTAAGCGGATGCCGGGAGCAGACAAGCCCGTCAGGGC
GCGTCAGCGGGTGTTGGCGGGTGTCGGGGCTGGCTTAACTATGCGGCATCAGAGCAGATTGTACTGAGAG
TGCACCATACCACCTTTTCAATTCATCATTTTTTTTTTATTCTTTTTTTTGATTTCGGTTTCCTTGAAAT
TTTTTTGATTCGGTAATCTCCGAACAGAAGGAAGAACGAAGGAAGGAGCACAGACTTAGATTGGTATATA
TACGCATATGTAGTGTTGAAGAAACATGAAATTGCCCAGTATTCTTAACCCAACTGCACAGAACAAAAAC
CTGCAGGAAACGAAGATAAATCATGTCGAAAGCTACATATAAGGAACGTGCTGCTACTCATCCTAGTCCT
GTTGCTGCCAAGCTATTTAATATCATGCACGAAAAGCAAACAAACTTGTGTGCTTCATTGGATGTTCGTA
CCACCAAGGAATTACTGGAGTTAGTTGAAGCATTAGGTCCCAAAATTTGTTTACTAAAAACACATGTGGA
TATCTTGACTGATTTTTCCATGGAGGGCACAGTTAAGCCGCTAAAGGCATTATCCGCCAAGTACAATTTT
TTACTCTTCGAAGACAGAAAATTTGCTGACATTGGTAATACAGTCAAATTGCAGTACTCTGCGGGTGTAT
ACAGAATAGCAGAATGGGCAGACATTACGAATGCACACGGTGTGGTGGGCCCAGGTATTGTTAGCGGTTT
GAAGCAGGCGGCAGAAGAAGTAACAAAGGAACCTAGAGGCCTTTTGATGTTAGCAGAATTGTCATGCAAG
GGCTCCCTATCTACTGGAGAATATACTAAGGGTACTGTTGACATTGCGAAGAGCGACAAAGATTTTGTTA
TCGGCTTTATTGCTCAAAGAGACATGGGTGGAAGAGATGAAGGTTACGATTGGTTGATTATGACACCCGG
TGTGGGTTTAGATGACAAGGGAGACGCATTGGGTCAACAGTATAGAACCGTGGATGATGTGGTCTCTACA
GGATCTGACATTATTATTGTTGGAAGAGGACTATTTGCAAAGGGAAGGGATGCTAAGGTAGAGGGTGAAC
GTTACAGAAAAGCAGGCTGGGAAGCATATTTGAGAAGATGCGGCCAGCAAAACTAAAAAACTGTATTATA
AGTAAATGCATGTATACTAAACTCACAAATTAGAGCTTCAATTTAATTATATCAGTTATTACCCTATGCG
GTGTGAAATACCGCACAGATGCGTAAGGAGAAAATACCGCATCAGGAAATTGTAAGCGTTAATATTTTGT
TAAAATTCGCGTTAAATTTTTGTTAAATCAGCTCATTTTTTAACCAATAGGCCGAAATCGGCAAAATCCC
TTATAAATCAAAAGAATAGACCGAGATAGGGT
[37 nt withheld, positions 7593-7629]
AAAGAACGTGGACTCCAACGTCAAAGG
[49 nt withheld, positions 7657-7705]
T
[91 nt withheld, positions 7707-7797]
G
[124 nt withheld, positions 7799-7922]
CCATTCGCCATTCAGGCTGCGCAACTGTTGGGAAGGGCGATCGGTGCGGGCCTCTTCGCTATTACGCCAG
CTGGCGAAAGGGGGATGTGCTGCAAGGCGATTAAGTTGGGTAACGCCAGGGTTTTCCCAGTCACGACGTT
GTAAAACGACGGCCAGTGAGCGCGCGTAATACGACTCACTATAGGGCGAATTGGGTACCGGGCCCCCCCT
CGAGGTCGACGGTATCGATAAGCTTGATATCGAATTCAGTCTACTAGTCAGTTCGAGTTTATCATTATCA
ATACTGCCATTTCAAAGAATACGTAAATAATTAATAGTAGTGATTTTCCTAACTTTATTTAGTCAAAAAA
TTAGCCTTTTAATTCTGCTGTAACCCGTACATGCCCAAAATAGGGGGCGGGTTACACAGAATATATAACA
TCGTAGGTGTCTGGGTGAACAGTTTATTCCTGGCATCCACTAAATATAATGGAGCCCGCTTTTTAAGCTG
GCATCCAGAAAAAAAAAGAATCCCAGCACCAAAATATTGTTTTCTTCACCAACCATCAGTTCATAGGTCC
ATTCTCTTAGCGCAACTACAGAGAACAGGGGCACAAACAGGCAAAAAACGGGCACAACCTCAATGGAGTG
ATGCAACCTGCCTGGAGTAAATGATGACACAAGGCAATTGACCCACGCATGTATCTATCTCATTTTCTTA
CACCTTCTATTACCTTCTGCTCTCTCTGATTTGGAAAAAGCTGAAAAAAAAGGTTGAAACCAGTTCCCTG
AAATTATTCCCCTACTTGACTAATAAGTATATAAAGACGGTAGGTATTGATTGTAATTCTGTAAATCTAT
TTCTTAAACTTCTTAAATTCTACTTTTATAGTTAGTCTTTTTTTTAGTTTTAAAACACCAAGAACTTAGT
TTCGAATAAACACACATAAACAAACAAAAGATCTGATATGGATCGAATTAGATCTCGCCACCATGGACAA
GAAGTATTCTATCGGACTGGACATCGGGACTAATAGCGTCGGGTGGGCCGTCATCACTGACGAGTACAAG
GTGCCCTCTAAGAAGTTCAAGGTGCTCGGGAACACCGACCGGCATTCCATCAAGAAAAATCTGATCGGAG
CTCTCCTCTTTGATTCAGGGGAGACCGCTGAAGCAACCCGCCTCAAGCGGACTGCTAGACGGCGGTACAC
CAGGAGGAAGAACCGGATTTGTTACCTTCAAGAGATATTCTCCAACGAAATGGCAAAGGTCGACGACAGC
TTCTTCCATAGGCTGGAAGAATCATTCCTCGTGGAAGAGGATAAGAAGCATGAACGGCATCCCATCTTCG
GTAATATCGTCGACGAGGTGGCCTATCACGAGAAATACCCAACCATCTACCATCTTCGCAAAAAGCTGGT
GGACTCAACCGACAAGGCAGACCTCCGGCTTATCTACCTGGCCCTGGCCCACATGATTAAGTTCAGAGGC
CACTTCCTGATCGAGGGCGACCTCAATCCTGACAATAGCGATGTGGATAAACTGTTCATCCAGCTGGTGC
AGACTTACAACCAGCTCTTTGAAGAGAACCCCATCAATGCAAGCGGAGTCGATGCCAAGGCCATTCTGTC
AGCCCGGCTGTCAAAGAGCCGCAGACTTGAGAATCTTATCGCTCAGCTGCCGGGTGAAAAGAAAAATGGA
CTGTTCGGGAACCTGATTGCTCTTTCACTTGGGCTGACTCCCAATTTCAAGTCTAATTTCGACCTGGCAG
AGGATGCCAAGCTGCAACTGTCCAAGGACACCTATGATGACGATCTCGACAACCTCCTGGCCCAGATCGG
TGACCAATACGCCGACCTTTTCCTTGCTGCTAAGAATCTTTCTGACGCCATCCTGCTGTCTGACATTCTC
CGCGTGAACACTGAAATCACCAAGGCCCCTCTTTCAGCTTCAATGATTAAGCGGTATGATGAGCACCACC
AGGACCTGACCCTGCTTAAGGCACTCGTCCGGCAGCAGCTTCCGGAGAAGTACAAGGAAATCTTCTTTGA
CCAGTCAAAGAATGGATACGCCGGCTACATCGACGGAGGTGCCTCCCAAGAGGAATTTTATAAGTTTATC
AAACCTATCCTTGAGAAGATGGACGGCACCGAAGAGCTCCTCGTGAAACTGAATCGGGAGGATCTGCTGC
GGAAGCAGCGCACTTTCGACAATGGGAGCATTCCCCACCAGATCCATCTTGGGGAGCTTCACGCCATCCT
TCGGCGCCAAGAGGACTTCTACCCCTTTCTTAAGGACAACAGGGAGAAGATTGAGAAAATTCTCACTTTC
CGCATCCCCTACTACGTGGGACCCCTCGCCAGAGGAAATAGCCGGTTTGCTTGGATGACCAGAAAGTCAG
AAGAAACTATCACTCCCTGGAACTTCGAAGAGGTGGTGGACAAGGGAGCCAGCGCTCAGTCATTCATCGA
ACGGATGACTAACTTCGATAAGAACCTCCCCAATGAGAAGGTCCTGCCGAAACATTCCCTGCTCTACGAG
TACTTTACCGTGTACAACGAGCTGACCAAGGTGAAATATGTCACCGAAGGGATGAGGAAGCCCGCATTCC
TGTCAGGCGAACAAAAGAAGGCAATTGTGGACCTTCTGTTCAAGACCAATAGAAAGGTGACCGTGAAGCA
GCTGAAGGAGGACTATTTCAAGAAAATTGAATGCTTCGACTCTGTGGAGATTAGCGGGGTCGAAGATCGG
TTCAACGCAAGCCTGGGTACCTACCATGATCTGCTTAAGATCATCAAGGACAAGGATTTTCTGGACAATG
AGGAGAAAGAGGACATCCTTGAGGACATTGTCCTGACTCTCACTCTGTTCGAGGACCGGGAAATGATCGA
GGAGAGGCTTAAGACCTACGCCCATCTGTTCGACGATAAAGTGATGAAGCAACTTAAACGGAGAAGATAT
ACCGGATGGGGACGCCTTAGCCGCAAACTCATCAACGGAATCCGGGACAAACAGAGCGGAAAGACCATTC
TTGATTTCCTTAAGAGCGACGGATTCGCTAATCGCAACTTCATGCAACTTATCCATGATGATTCCCTGAC
CTTTAAGGAGGACATCCAGAAGGCCCAAGTGTCTGGACAAGGTGACTCACTGCACGAGCATATCGCAAAT
CTGGCTGGTTCACCCGCTATTAAGAAGGGTATTCTCCAGACCGTGAAAGTCGTGGACGAGCTGGTCAAGG
TGATGGGTCGCCATAAACCAGAGAACATTGTCATCGAGATGGCCAGGGAAAACCAGACTACCCAGAAGGG
ACAGAAGAACAGCAGGGAGCGGATGAAAAGAATTGAGGAAGGGATT
